Addgene plasmid #144199: TFORF1891
Purpose: Lentiviral vector for overexpressing transcription factor ORFs with unique 24-bp barcodes. Barcodes facilitate identification of transcription factors in pooled screens.
Depositing lab: Feng Zhang. Depositing organization: Broad Institute. Publication: A transcription factor atlas of directed differentiation. Joung J, Ma S, Tay T, Geiger-Schuller KR, Kirchgatterer PC, Verdine VK, Guo B, Arias-Garcia MA, Allen WE, Singh A, Kuksenko O, Abudayyeh OO, Gootenberg JS, Fu Z, Macrae RK, Buenrostro JD, Regev A, Zhang F. Cell. 2023 Jan 5;186(1):209-229.e26. doi: 10.1016/j.cell.2022.11.026. PubMed 36608654.
Backbone
  Vector backbone: pLX_TRC317
  Backbone manufacturer: Broad Institute Genetic Perturbation Platform
  Backbone size w/o insert (bp): 8264
  Vector type: Mammalian Expression, Lentiviral
  Selectable markers: Puromycin
Growth in bacteria
  Bacterial resistance: Ampicillin, 100 μg/mL
  Growth temperature: 37°C
  Growth strain: NEB Stable
  Copy number: High Copy
Gene/Insert
  Gene/Insert name: WNK1
  Species: H. sapiens (human)
  Insert size (bp): 7250
  Entrez Gene: WNK1 (a.k.a. HSAN2, HSN2, KDP, PPP1R167, PRKWNK1, PSK, p65)
  Promoter: EF1a
  Cloning method: Unknown
  Sequencing primers: 5′ GGGTGGAGACTGAAGTTAGGCCAG; 3′ CACATAGCGTAAAAGGAGCAACATAG
Terms and licenses: Academic/Nonprofit Terms; Industry Terms: Not Available to Industry
Depositor comments: NM_018979,ENST00000315939 . The transcription factor ORF portion of this plasmid was synthesized by Genewiz. Please test multiple small colonies in case of plasmid recombination. To make this collection available in a timely manner, a portion of this collection was not fully sequenced by Addgene. If an Addgene verified full plasmid sequence is not available, please contact us prior to placing an order to request the full sequence.
How to cite: TFORF1891 was a gift from Feng Zhang (Addgene plasmid # 144199 ; http://n2t.net/addgene:144199 ; RRID:Addgene_144199)
