[The description below was written by a language model from this plasmid's Addgene catalogue record and pLannotate feature annotations shown in this document.]
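Description:
TFORF1891 is a third-generation-style, self-inactivating lentiviral expression plasmid built on the pLX_TRC317 backbone and carrying the human WNK1 open reading frame as one member of a barcoded transcription factor ORF collection. It is propagated in E. coli through a high-copy ColE1/pUC-type origin with ampicillin resistance (AmpR under its own bla promoter). The backbone also retains an f1 origin and remnants of a lac/lacZα cloning region flanked by T7 and T3 promoters. The sequenced record is about 15.5 kb, consistent with the roughly 8.3 kb backbone plus the ~7.25 kb insert. The depositor cautions that the plasmid can recombine during bacterial growth, a common issue with LTR-containing vectors and large inserts.

The viral genome is transcribed from an RSV promoter fused to a truncated HIV-1 5' LTR, which makes packaging independent of Tat. It is followed by the Ψ packaging signal with a gag fragment, the RRE for Rev-dependent nuclear export, and a cPPT/CTS element that aids nuclear import. An SV40 early promoter/origin drives a puromycin N-acetyltransferase cassette for selecting transduced mammalian cells. Downstream, the strong constitutive EF-1α promoter drives WNK1, annotated as an approximately 7.1 kb coding sequence. A WPRE enhances transcript stability and expression, and the ΔU3 3' LTR inactivates LTR promoter activity after integration; an SV40 poly(A) signal lies outside the LTR. The record describes a unique 24-bp barcode associated with each ORF, though it is not annotated in the feature table. A short U6 promoter fragment between the ORF and the WPRE is probably residual or primer-site sequence. The construct is intended for overexpressing the ORF, individually or in pooled screens where barcode readout identifies which factor each cell received.
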