Features (pLannotate 1.2.2; 31 found; start..end, strand, type, name):
      5..231     +  promoter       RSV promoter: Rous sarcoma virus enhancer/promoter
    232..412     +  LTR            5' LTR (truncated): truncated 5' long terminal repeat (LTR) from HIV-1
    459..584     +  misc_feature   HIV-1 Ψ: packaging signal of human immunodeficiency virus type 1
    568..931     +  CDS            HIV-1 gag (fragment): gag protein from human immunodeficiency virus 1; gag
   1077..1310    +  misc_feature   RRE: The Rev response element (RRE) of HIV-1 allows for Rev-dependent mRNA export from the nucleus to the cytoplasm.
   1687..1713    +  CDS            Rev (fragment): human immunodeficiency virus 1 (HIV-1) Rev protein; rev; enhances nuclear export of unspliced and incompletely spliced viral mRNAs
   1720..1743    +  promoter       SV40 promoter (fragment): SV40 early promoter
   1744..1815    +  promoter       SV40 promoter (fragment): SV40 enhancer and early promoter
   1839..1974    +  rep_origin     SV40 ori: SV40 origin of replication
   2020..2616    +  CDS            PuroR (fragment): puromycin N-acetyltransferase; pac from Streptomyces; confers resistance to puromycin
   2665..2782    +  misc_feature   cPPT/CTS: central polypurine tract and central termination sequence of HIV-1
   2847..2913    +  CDS            small t antigen (fragment): SV40 (simian virus 40) small t antigen
   2920..4098    +  promoter       EF-1α promoter: strong constitutive promoter for human elongation factor EF-1α
   4115..11260   +  CDS            WNK1: WNK1_HUMAN - Also known as HSN2 From Homo sapiens (Human).
  11276..11329   +  promoter       U6 promoter (fragment): RNA polymerase III promoter for human U6 snRNA
  11371..11959   +  misc_feature   WPRE: woodchuck hepatitis virus posttranscriptional regulatory element
  12010..12029   +  misc_feature   cPPT/CTS (fragment): central polypurine tract and central termination sequence of HIV-1
  12031..12264   +  LTR            3' LTR (ΔU3): self-inactivating 3' long terminal repeat (LTR) from HIV-1
  12342..12463   +  polyA_signal   SV40 poly(A) signal: SV40 polyadenylation signal
  12503..12638   +  rep_origin     SV40 ori: SV40 origin of replication
  12659..12677   -  promoter       T7 promoter: promoter for bacteriophage T7 RNA polymerase
  12685..12840   +  CDS            lacZα (fragment): LacZα fragment of β-galactosidase; lacZ fragment
  12845..13273   +  rep_origin     f1 ori (sequence partly withheld): f1 bacteriophage origin of replication; arrow indicates direction of (+) strand synthesis
  13326..13430   +  promoter       AmpR promoter: bla
  13431..14291   +  CDS            AmpR: β-lactamase; bla; confers resistance to ampicillin, carbenicillin, and related antibiotics
  14462..15050   +  rep_origin     ori: high-copy-number ColE1/pMB1/pBR322/pUC origin of replication
  15233..15325   +  CDS            lacI (fragment): lac repressor; lacI; The lac repressor binds to the lac operator to inhibit transcription in E. coli. This inhibition can be relieved by adding lactose or isopropyl-β-D-thiogalactopyranoside (IPTG).
  15338..15359   +  protein_bind   CAP binding site: CAP binding activates transcription in the presence of cAMP. E. coli catabolite activator protein
  15374..15404   +  promoter       lac promoter: promoter for the E. coli lac operon
  15408..15430   +  protein_bind   lac operator (fragment): The lac repressor binds to the lac operator to inhibit transcription in E. coli. This inhibition can be relieved by adding lactose or isopropyl-β-D-thiogalactopyranoside (IPTG). lac repressor encoded by lacI
  15473..15491   +  promoter       T3 promoter: promoter for bacteriophage T3 RNA polymerase
>Addgene plasmid #144199 | TFORF1891 | addgene full sequence | sequence record 404081 | Addgene NGS Result
TTAATGTAGTCTTATGCAATACTCTTGTAGTCTTGCAACATGGTAACGATGAGTTAGCAACATGCCTTAC
AAGGAGAGAAAAAGCACCGTGCATGCCGATTGGTGGAAGTAAGGTGGTACGATCGTGCCTTATTAGGAAG
GCAACAGACGGGTCTGACATGGATTGGACGAACCACTGAATTGCCGCATTGCAGAGATATTGTATTTAAG
TGCCTAGCTCGATACATAAACGGGTCTCTCTGGTTAGACCAGATCTGAGCCTGGGAGCTCTCTGGCTAAC
TAGGGAACCCACTGCTTAAGCCTCAATAAAGCTTGCCTTGAGTGCTTCAAGTAGTGTGTGCCCGTCTGTT
GTGTGACTCTGGTAACTAGAGATCCCTCAGACCCTTTTAGTCAGTGTGGAAAATCTCTAGCAGTGGCGCC
CGAACAGGGACTTGAAAGCGAAAGGGAAACCAGAGGAGCTCTCTCGACGCAGGACTCGGCTTGCTGAAGC
GCGCACGGCAAGAGGCGAGGGGCGGCGACTGGTGAGTACGCCAAAAATTTTGACTAGCGGAGGCTAGAAG
GAGAGAGATGGGTGCGAGAGCGTCAGTATTAAGCGGGGGAGAATTAGATCGCGATGGGAAAAAATTCGGT
TAAGGCCAGGGGGAAAGAAAAAATATAAATTAAAACATATAGTATGGGCAAGCAGGGAGCTAGAACGATT
CGCAGTTAATCCTGGCCTGTTAGAAACATCAGAAGGCTGTAGACAAATACTGGGACAGCTACAACCATCC
CTTCAGACAGGATCAGAAGAACTTAGATCATTATATAATACAGTAGCAACCCTCTATTGTGTGCATCAAA
GGATAGAGATAAAAGACACCAAGGAAGCTTTAGACAAGATAGAGGAAGAGCAAAACAAAAGTAAGACCAC
CGCACAGCAAGCGGCCGCTGATCTTCAGACCTGGAGGAGGAGATATGAGGGACAATTGGAGAAGTGAATT
ATATAAATATAAAGTAGTAAAAATTGAACCATTAGGAGTAGCACCCACCAAGGCAAAGAGAAGAGTGGTG
CAGAGAGAAAAAAGAGCAGTGGGAATAGGAGCTTTGTTCCTTGGGTTCTTGGGAGCAGCAGGAAGCACTA
TGGGCGCAGCGTCAATGACGCTGACGGTACAGGCCAGACAATTATTGTCTGGTATAGTGCAGCAGCAGAA
CAATTTGCTGAGGGCTATTGAGGCGCAACAGCATCTGTTGCAACTCACAGTCTGGGGCATCAAGCAGCTC
CAGGCAAGAATCCTGGCTGTGGAAAGATACCTAAAGGATCAACAGCTCCTGGGGATTTGGGGTTGCTCTG
GAAAACTCATTTGCACCACTGCTGTGCCTTGGAATGCTAGTTGGAGTAATAAATCTCTGGAACAGATTTG
GAATCACACGACCTGGATGGAGTGGGACAGAGAAATTAACAATTACACAAGCTTAATACACTCCTTAATT
GAAGAATCGCAAAACCAGCAAGAAAAGAATGAACAAGAATTATTGGAATTAGATAAATGGGCAAGTTTGT
GGAATTGGTTTAACATAACAAATTGGCTGTGGTATATAAAATTATTCATAATGATAGTAGGAGGCTTGGT
AGGTTTAAGAATAGTTTTTGCTGTACTTTCTATAGTGAATAGAGTTAGGCAGGGATATTCACCATTATCG
TTTCAGACCCACCTCCCAACCCCGAGGGGACCCATGCATTGCATCTCAATTAGTCAGCAACCAGGTGTGG
AAAGTCCCCAGGCTCCCCAGCAGGCAGAAGTATGCAAAGCATGCGTCTCAATTAGTCAGCAACCATAGTC
CCGCCCCTAACTCCGCCCATCCCGCCCCTAACTCCGCCCAGTTCCGCCCATTCTCCGCCCCATGGCTGAC
TAATTTTTTTTATTTATGCAGAGGCCGAGGCCGCCTCGGCCTCTGAGCTATTCCAGAAGTAGTGAGGAGG
CTTTTTTGGAGGCCTAGGCTTTTGCAAAAAGCTTTCTAGAGGTACCACCGGAGCTTACCATGACCGAGTA
CAAGCCCACGGTGCGCCTCGCCACCCGCGACGACGTCCCCAGGGCCGTACGCACCCTCGCCGCCGCGTTC
GCCGACTACCCCGCCACGCGCCACACCGTCGATCCGGACCGCCACATCGAGCGGGTCACCGAGCTGCAAG
AACTCTTCCTCACGCGCGTCGGGCTCGACATCGGCAAGGTGTGGGTCGCGGACGACGGCGCCGCCGTGGC
GGTCTGGACCACGCCGGAGAGCGTCGAAGCGGGGGCGGTGTTCGCCGAGATCGGCCCGCGCATGGCCGAG
TTGAGCGGTTCCCGGCTGGCCGCGCAGCAACAGATGGAAGGCCTCCTGGCGCCGCACCGGCCCAAGGAGC
CCGCGTGGTTCCTGGCCACCGTCGGCGTCTCGCCCGACCACCAGGGCAAGGGTCTGGGCAGCGCCGTCGT
GCTCCCCGGAGTGGAGGCGGCCGAGCGCGCCGGGGTGCCCGCCTTCCTGGAGACCTCCGCGCCCCGCAAC
CTCCCCTTCTACGAGCGGCTCGGCTTCACCGTCACCGCCGACGTCGAGGTGCCCGAAGGACCGCGCACCT
GGTGCATGACCCGCAAGCCCGGTGCCAGTTAACGAATTCTAGATCTTGAGACAAATGGCAGTATTCATCC
ACAATTTTAAAAGAAAAGGGGGGATTGGGGGGTACAGTGCAGGGGAAAGAATAGTAGACATAATAGCAAC
AGACATACAAACTAAAGAATTACAAAAACAAATTACAAAAATTCAAAATTTTCGGGTTTATTACAGGGAC
AGCAGAGATCCACTTTGGCGCCGGCTCGAGGCCTGCAGGTGCAAAGATGGATAAAGTTTTAAACAGAGAG
GAATCTTTGCAGCTAATGGACCTTCTAGGTCTTGAAAGGAGTGGGAATTGGCTCCGGTGCCCGTCAGTGG
GCAGAGCGCACATCGCCCACAGTCCCCGAGAAGTTGGGGGGAGGGGTCGGCAATTGAACCGGTGCCTAGA
GAAGGTGGCGCGGGGTAAACTGGGAAAGTGATGTCGTGTACTGGCTCCGCCTTTTTCCCGAGGGTGGGGG
AGAACCGTATATAAGTGCAGTAGTCGCCGTGAACGTTCTTTTTCGCAACGGGTTTGCCGCCAGAACACAG
GTAAGTGCCGTGTGTGGTTCCCGCGGGCCTGGCCTCTTTACGGGTTATGGCCCTTGCGTGCCTTGAATTA
CTTCCACCTGGCTGCAGTACGTGATTCTTGATCCCGAGCTTCGGGTTGGAAGTGGGTGGGAGAGTTCGAG
GCCTTGCGCTTAAGGAGCCCCTTCGCCTCGTGCTTGAGTTGAGGCCTGGCCTGGGCGCTGGGGCCGCCGC
GTGCGAATCTGGTGGCACCTTCGCGCCTGTCTCGCTGCTTTCGATAAGTCTCTAGCCATTTAAAATTTTT
GATGACCTGCTGCGACGCTTTTTTTCTGGCAAGATAGTCTTGTAAATGCGGGCCAAGATCTGCACACTGG
TATTTCGGTTTTTGGGGCCGCGGGCGGCGACGGGGCCCGTGCGTCCCAGCGCACATGTTCGGCGAGGCGG
GGCCTGCGAGCGCGGCCACCGAGAATCGGACGGGGGTAGTCTCAAGCTGGCCGGCCTGCTCTGGTGCCTG
GCCTCGCGCCGCCGTGTATCGCCCCGCCCTGGGCGGCAAGGCTGGCCCGGTCGGCACCAGTTGCGTGAGC
GGAAAGATGGCCGCTTCCCGGCCCTGCTGCAGGGAGCTCAAAATGGAGGACGCGGCGCTCGGGAGAGCGG
GCGGGTGAGTCACCCACACAAAGGAAAAGGGCCTTTCCGTCCTCAGCCGTCGCTTCATGTGACTCCACGG
AGTACCGGGCGCCGTCCAGGCACCTCGATTAGTTCTCGAGCTTTTGGAGTACGTCGTCTTTAGGTTGGGG
GGAGGGGTTTTATGCGATGGAGTTTCCCCACACTGAGTGGGTGGAGACTGAAGTTAGGCCAGCTTGGCAC
TTGATGTAATTCTCCTTGGAATTTGCCCTTTTTGAGTTTGGATCTTGGTTCATTCTCAAGCCTCAGACAG
TGGTTCAAAGTTTTTTTCTTCCATTTCAGGTGTCGTGAGGCTAGCACCGCCACCATGTCTGGCGGCGCCG
CAGAGAAGCAGAGCAGCACTCCCGGTTCCCTGTTCCTCTCGCCGCCGGCTCCTGCCCCCAAGAATGGCTC
CAGCTCCGATTCCTCCGTGGGGGAGAAACTGGGAGCCGCGGCCGCCGACGCTGTGACCGGCAGGACCGAG
GAGTACAGGCGCCGCCGCCACACTATGGACAAGGACAGCCGTGGGGCGGCCGCGACCACTACCACCACTG
AGCACCGCTTCTTCCGCCGGAGCGTCATCTGTGACTCCAATGCCACTGCACTGGAGCTTCCCGGCCTTCC
TCTTTCCCTGCCCCAGCCCAGCATCCCCGCGGCTGTCCCGCAGAGTGCTCCACCGGAGCCCCACCGGGAA
GAGACCGTGACCGCCACCGCCACTTCCCAGGTAGCCCAGCAGCCTCCAGCCGCTGCCGCCCCTGGGGAAC
AGGCCGTCGCGGGCCCTGCCCCCTCGACTGTCCCCAGCAGTACCAGCAAAGACCGCCCAGTGTCCCAGCC
TAGCCTTGTGGGGAGCAAAGAGGAGCCGCCGCCGGCGAGAAGTGGCAGCGGCGGCGGCAGCGCCAAGGAG
CCACAGGAGGAACGGAGCCAGCAGCAGGATGATATCGAAGAGCTGGAGACCAAGGCCGTGGGAATGTCTA
ACGATGGCCGCTTTCTCAAGTTTGACATCGAAATCGGCAGAGGCTCCTTTAAGACGGTCTACAAAGGTCT
GGACACTGAAACCACCGTGGAAGTCGCCTGGTGTGAACTGCAGGATCGAAAATTAACAAAGTCTGAGAGG
CAGAGATTTAAAGAAGAAGCTGAAATGTTAAAAGGTCTTCAGCATCCCAATATTGTTAGATTTTATGATT
CCTGGGAATCCACAGTAAAAGGAAAGAAGTGCATTGTTTTGGTGACTGAACTTATGACGTCTGGAACACT
TAAAACGTATCTGAAAAGGTTTAAAGTGATGAAGATCAAAGTTCTAAGAAGCTGGTGCCGTCAGATCCTT
AAAGGTCTTCAGTTTCTTCATACTCGAACTCCACCTATCATTCACCGCGATCTTAAATGTGACAACATCT
TTATCACCGGCCCTACTGGCTCAGTCAAGATTGGAGACCTCGGTCTGGCAACCCTGAAGCGGGCTTCTTT
TGCCAAGAGTGTGATAGGTACCCCAGAGTTCATGGCCCCTGAGATGTATGAGGAGAAATATGATGAATCC
GTTGACGTTTATGCTTTTGGGATGTGCATGCTTGAGATGGCTACATCTGAATATCCTTACTCGGAGTGCC
AAAATGCTGCACAGATCTACCGTCGCGTGACCAGTGGGGTGAAGCCAGCCAGTTTTGACAAAGTAGCAAT
TCCTGAAGTGAAGGAAATTATTGAAGGATGCATACGACAAAACAAAGATGAAAGATATTCCATCAAAGAC
CTTTTGAACCATGCCTTCTTCCAAGAGGAAACAGGAGTACGGGTAGAATTAGCAGAAGAAGATGATGGAG
AAAAAATAGCCATAAAATTATGGCTACGTATTGAAGATATTAAGAAATTAAAGGGAAAATACAAAGATAA
TGAAGCTATTGAGTTTTCTTTTGATTTAGAGAGAGATGTCCCAGAAGATGTTGCACAAGAAATGGTAGAG
TCTGGGTATGTCTGTGAAGGTGATCACAAGACCATGGCTAAAGCTATCAAAGACAGAGTATCATTAATTA
AGAGGAAACGAGAGCAGCGGCAGTTGGTACGGGAGGAGCAAGAAAAAAAAAAGCAGGAAGAGAGCAGTCT
CAAACAGCAGGTAGAACAATCCAGTGCTTCCCAGACAGGAATCAAGCAGCTCCCTTCTGCTAGCACCGGC
ATACCTACTGCTTCTACCACTTCAGCTTCAGTTTCTACACAAGTAGAACCTGAAGAACCTGAGGCAGATC
AACATCAACAACTACAGTACCAGCAACCCAGTATATCTGTGTTATCTGATGGGACGGTTGACAGTGGTCA
GGGATCCTCTGTCTTCACAGAATCTCGAGTGAGCAGCCAACAGACAGTTTCATATGGTTCCCAACATGAA
CAGGCACATTCTACAGGCACAGTCCCAGGGCATATACCTTCTACTGTCCAAGCACAGTCTCAGCCCCATG
GGGTATATCCACCCTCAAGTGTGGCACAGGGGCAGAGCCAGGGTCAGCCATCCTCAAGTAGCTTAACAGG
GGTTTCATCTTCCCAACCCATACAACATCCTCAGCAGCAGCAGGGAATACAGCAGACAGCCCCTCCTCAA
CAGACAGTGCAGTATTCACTTTCACAGACATCAACCTCCAGTGAGGCCACTACTGCACAGCCAGTGAGTC
AGCCTCAAGCTCCACAAGTCTTGCCTCAAGTATCAGCTGGAAAACAGCTTCCAGTTTCCCAGCCAGTACC
AACTATCCAAGGCGAACCTCAGATCCCAGTTGCGACACAACCCTCGGTTGTTCCAGTCCACTCTGGTGCT
CATTTCCTTCCAGTGGGACAGCCGCTCCCTACTCCCTTGCTCCCTCAGTACCCTGTCTCTCAGATTCCCA
TATCAACTCCTCATGTGTCTACGGCTCAGACAGGTTTCTCATCCCTTCCCATCACAATGGCAGCTGGCAT
TACTCAGCCTCTGCTCACGTTGGCTTCATCTGCTACAACAGCTGCGATCCCGGGGGTATCAACTGTGGTT
CCTAGTCAGCTTCCAACCCTTCTGCAGCCTGTGACTCAGCTGCCAAGTCAGGTTCACCCACAGCTCCTAC
AACCAGCAGTTCAGTCCATGGGAATACCAGCTAACCTTGGACAAGCTGCTGAGGTTCCACTTTCCTCTGG
AGATGTTCTGTACCAGGGCTTCCCACCTCGACTGCCACCACAGTACCCAGGAGATTCAAATATTGCTCCC
TCTTCCAACGTGGCTTCTGTTTGCATCCATTCTACAGTCCTATCCCCTCCCATGCCGACAGAAGTACTGG
CTACACCTGGGTACTTTCCCACAGTGGTGCAGCCTTATGTGGAATCAAATCTTTTAGTTCCTATGGGTGG
TGTAGGAGGACAGGTTCAAGTGTCCCAGCCAGGAGGGAGTTTAGCACAAGCCCCCACTACATCCTCCCAG
CAAGCAGTTTTGGAGAGTACTCAGGGAGTCTCTCAGGTTGCTCCTGCAGAGCCAGTTGCAGTAGCACAGA
CCCAAGCTACCCAGCCGACCACTTTGGCTTCCTCTGTAGACAGTGCACATTCAGATGTTGCTTCAGGTAT
GAGTGATGGCAATGAGAACGTCCCATCTTCCAGTGGAAGGCATGAAGGAAGAACTACAAAACGGCATTAC
CGAAAATCTGTAAGGAGTCGCTCTCGACATGAAAAAACTTCACGCCCAAAATTAAGAATTTTGAATGTTT
CAAATAAAGGAGACCGAGTAGTAGAATGTCAATTAGAGACTCATAATAGGAAAATGGTTACATTCAAATT
TGACCTAGATGGTGACAACCCCGAGGAGATAGCAACAATTATGGTGAACAATGACTTTATTCTAGCAATA
GAGAGAGAGTCGTTTGTGGATCAAGTGCGAGAAATTATTGAAAAAGCTGATGAAATGCTCAGTGAGGATG
TCAGTGTGGAACCAGAGGGTGATCAGGGATTGGAGAGTCTACAAGGAAAGGATGACTATGGCTTTTCAGG
TTCTCAGAAATTGGAAGGAGAGTTCAAACAACCAATTCCTGCGTCTTCCATGCCACAGCAAATAGGCATT
CCTACCAGTTCTTTAACTCAAGTTGTTCATTCTGCGGGAAGGCGGTTTATAGTGAGTCCTGTGCCAGAAA
GCCGATTACGAGAATCAAAAGTTTTCCCCAGTGAAATAACAGATACAGTTGCTGCCTCTACAGCTCAGAG
CCCTGGAATGAACTTGTCTCACTCTGCATCATCCCTTAGTCTACAACAGGCCTTTTCTGAACTTAGACGT
GCCCAAATGACAGAAGGACCCAACACAGCACCTCCAAACTTTAGTCATACAGGACCAACATTTCCAGTAG
TACCTCCTTTCTTAAGTAGCATTGCTGGAGTCCCAACCACAGCAGCAGCCACAGCACCAGTCCCTGCAAC
AAGCAGCCCTCCTAATGACATTTCCACATCAGTAATTCAGTCTGAGGTTACAGTGCCCACTGAAGAGGGG
ATTGCTGGAGTTGCCACCAGCACAGGTGTGGTAACTTCAGGTGGTCTCCCCATACCACCTGTGTCTGAAT
CACCAGTACTTTCCAGCGTAGTTTCAAGTATCACAATACCTGCAGTTGTCTCAATATCTACTACATCCCC
GTCACTTCAAGTCCCCACATCCACATCTGAGATCGTTGTTTCTAGTACAGCACTGTATCCTTCAGTAACA
GTTTCAGCAACTTCAGCCTCTGCAGGGGGCAGTACTGCTACCCCAGGTCCTAAGCCTCCAGCTGTAGTAT
CTCAGCAGGCAGCAGGCAGCACTACTGTGGGAGCCACATTAACATCAGTTTCTACCACCACTTCATTCCC
AAGCACAGCTTCACAGCTGTGCATTCAGCTTAGCAGCAGTACTTCTACTCCTACTTTAGCTGAAACCGTG
GTAGTTAGCGCACACTCACTAGATAAGACATCTCATAGCAGTACAACTGGATTGGCTTTCTCCCTCTCTG
CACCATCTTCCTCTTCCTCTCCTGGAGCAGGAGTGTCTAGTTATATTTCTCAGCCTGGTGGGCTGCATCC
TTTGGTCATTCCATCAGTGATAGCTTCTACTCCTATTCTTCCCCAAGCAGCAGGACCTACTTCTACACCT
TTATTACCCCAAGTACCTAGTATCCCACCCTTGGTACAGCCTGTTGCCAATGTGCCTGCTGTACAGCAGA
CACTAATTCATAGTCAGCCTCAACCAGCTTTGCTTCCCAACCAGCCCCATACTCATTGTCCTGAAGTAGA
TTCTGATACACAACCCAAAGCTCCTGGAATTGATGACATAAAGACTCTAGAAGAAAAGCTGCGGTCTCTG
TTCAGTGAACACAGCTCATCTGGAGCTCAGCATGCCTCTGTCTCACTGGAGACCTCACTAGTCATAGAGA
GCACTGTCACACCAGGCATCCCAACTACTGCTGTTGCACCAAGCAAACTCCTGACTTCTACCACAAGTAC
TTGCTTACCACCAACCAATTTACCACTAGGAACAGTTGCTTTGCCAGTTACACCAGTGGTCACACCTGGG
CAAGTTTCTACCCCAGTCAGCACTACTACATCAGGAGTGAAACCTGGAACTGCTCCCTCCAAGCCACCTC
TAACTAAGGCTCCGGTGCTGCCAGTGGGTACTGAACTTCCAGCAGGTACTCTACCCAGCGAGCAGCTGCC
ACCTTTTCCAGGACCTTCTCTAACCCAGTCCCAGCAACCTCTAGAGGATCTTGATGCTCAATTGAGAAGA
ACACTTAGTCCAGAGATGATCACAGTGACTTCTGCGGTTGGTCCTGTGTCCATGGCGGCTCCAACAGCAA
TCACAGAAGCAGGAACACAGCCTCAGAAGGGTGTTTCTCAAGTCAAAGAAGGCCCTGTCCTAGCAACTAG
TTCAGGAGCTGGTGTTTTTAAGATGGGACGATTTCAGGTTTCTGTTGCAGCAGACGGTGCCCAGAAAGAG
GGTAAAAATAAGTCAGAAGATGCAAAGTCTGTTCATTTTGAATCCAGCACCTCAGAGTCCTCAGTGCTAT
CAAGTAGTAGTCCAGAGAGTACCTTGGTGAAACCAGAGCCGAATGGCATAACCATCCCTGGTATCTCTTC
AGATGTGCCAGAGAGTGCCCACAAAACTACTGCCTCAGAGGCAAAGTCAGACACTGGGCAGCCTACCAAG
GTTGGACGTTTTCAGGTGACAACTACAGCAAACAAAGTGGGTCGTTTCTCTGTATCAAAAACTGAGGACA
AGATCACTGACACAAAGAAAGAAGGACCAGTGGCATCTCCTCCTTTTATGGATTTGGAACAAGCTGTTCT
TCCTGCTGTGATACCAAAGAAAGAGAAGCCTGAACTGTCAGAGCCTTCACATCTAAATGGGCCGTCTTCT
GACCCGGAGGCCGCTTTTTTAAGTAGGGATGTGGATGATGGTTCCGGTAGTCCACACTCGCCCCATCAGC
TGAGCTCAAAGAGCCTTCCTAGCCAGAATCTAAGTCAAAGCCTTAGTAATTCATTTAACTCCTCTTACAT
GAGTAGCGACAATGAGTCAGATATCGAAGATGAAGACTTAAAGTTAGAGCTGCGACGACTACGAGATAAA
CATCTCAAAGAGATTCAGGACCTGCAGAGTCGCCAGAAGCATGAAATTGAATCTTTGTATACCAAACTGG
GCAAGGTGCCCCCTGCTGTTATTATTCCCCCAGCTGCTCCCCTTTCAGGGAGAAGACGACGACCCACTAA
AAGCAAAGGCAGCAAATCTAGTCGAAGCAGTTCCTTGGGGAATAAAAGCCCCCAGCTTTCAGGTAACCTG
TCTGGTCAGAGTGCAGCTTCAGTCTTGCACCCCCAGCAGACCCTCCACCCTCCTGGCAACATCCCAGAGT
CCGGGCAGAATCAGCTGTTACAGCCCCTTAAGCCATCTCCCTCCAGTGACAACCTCTATTCAGCCTTCAC
CAGTGATGGTGCCATTTCAGTACCAAGCCTTTCTGCTCCAGGTCAAGGAACCAGCAGCACAAACACTGTT
GGGGCAACAGTGAACAGCCAAGCCGCCCAAGCTCAGCCTCCTGCCATGACGTCCAGCAGGAAGGGCACAT
TCACAGATGACTTGCACAAGTTGGTAGACAATTGGGCCCGAGATGCCATGAATCTCTCAGGCAGGAGAGG
AAGCAAAGGGCACATGAATTACGAGGGCCCTGGAATGGCAAGGAAGTTCTCTGCACCTGGGCAACTGTGC
ATCTCCATGACCTCGAACCTGGGTGGCTCTGCCCCCATCTCTGCAGCATCAGCTACCTCTCTAGGTCACT
TCACCAAGTCTATGTGCCCCCCACAGCAGTATGGCTTTCCAGCTACCCCATTTGGCGCTCAATGGAGTGG
GACGGGTGGCCCAGCACCACAGCCACTTGGCCAGTTCCAACCTGTGGGAACTGCCTCCTTGCAGAATTTC
AACATCAGCAATTTGCAGAAATCCATCAGCAACCCCCCAGGCTCCAACCTGCGGACCACTTAGTAATGAA
CTAGTCCGTAACTTGAAAGTATTTCGATTTCTTGGCTTTATATATCTTGTGGAAAGGACGAACCAACGAG
AAAGAGTTGCTGCTTACGCGTTAAGTCGACAATCAACCTCTGGATTACAAAATTTGTGAAAGATTGACTG
GTATTCTTAACTATGTTGCTCCTTTTACGCTATGTGGATACGCTGCTTTAATGCCTTTGTATCATGCTAT
TGCTTCCCGTATGGCTTTCATTTTCTCCTCCTTGTATAAATCCTGGTTGCTGTCTCTTTATGAGGAGTTG
TGGCCCGTTGTCAGGCAACGTGGCGTGGTGTGCACTGTGTTTGCTGACGCAACCCCCACTGGTTGGGGCA
TTGCCACCACCTGTCAGCTCCTTTCCGGGACTTTCGCTTTCCCCCTCCCTATTGCCACGGCGGAACTCAT
CGCCGCCTGCCTTGCCCGCTGCTGGACAGGGGCTCGGCTGTTGGGCACTGACAATTCCGTGGTGTTGTCG
GGGAAATCATCGTCCTTTCCTTGGCTGCTCGCCTGTGTTGCCACCTGGATTCTGCGCGGGACGTCCTTCT
GCTACGTCCCTTCGGCCCTCAATCCAGCGGACCTTCCTTCCCGCGGCCTGCTGCCGGCTCTGCGGCCTCT
TCCGCGTCTTCGCCTTCGCCCTCAGACGAGTCGGATCTCCCTTTGGGCCGCCTCCCCGCGTCGACTTTAA
GACCAATGACTTACAAGGCAGCTGTAGATCTTAGCCACTTTTTAAAAGAAAAGGGGGGACTGGAAGGGCT
AATTCACTCCCAACGAAGACAAGATCTGCTTTTTGCTTGTACTGGGTCTCTCTGGTTAGACCAGATCTGA
GCCTGGGAGCTCTCTGGCTAACTAGGGAACCCACTGCTTAAGCCTCAATAAAGCTTGCCTTGAGTGCTTC
AAGTAGTGTGTGCCCGTCTGTTGTGTGACTCTGGTAACTAGAGATCCCTCAGACCCTTTTAGTCAGTGTG
GAAAATCTCTAGCAGTACGTATAGTAGTTCATGTCATCTTATTATTCAGTATTTATAACTTGCAAAGAAA
TGAATATCAGAGAGTGAGAGGAACTTGTTTATTGCAGCTTATAATGGTTACAAATAAAGCAATAGCATCA
CAAATTTCACAAATAAAGCATTTTTTTCACTGCATTCTAGTTGTGGTTTGTCCAAACTCATCAATGTATC
TTATCATGTCTGGCTCTAGCTATCCCGCCCCTAACTCCGCCCATCCCGCCCCTAACTCCGCCCAGTTCCG
CCCATTCTCCGCCCCATGGCTGACTAATTTTTTTTATTTATGCAGAGGCCGAGGCCGCCTCGGCCTCTGA
GCTATTCCAGAAGTAGTGAGGAGGCTTTTTTGGAGGCCTAGGGACGTACCCAATTCGCCCTATAGTGAGT
CGTATTACGCGCGCTCACTGGCCGTCGTTTTACAACGTCGTGACTGGGAAAACCCTGGCGTTACCCAACT
TAATCGCCTTGCAGCACATCCCCCTTTCGCCAGCTGGCGTAATAGCGAAGAGGCCCGCACCGATCGCCCT
TCCCAACAGTTGCGCAGCCTGAATGGCGAATGGG
[124 nt withheld, positions 12845-12968]
C
[91 nt withheld, positions 12970-13060]
A
[49 nt withheld, positions 13062-13110]
CCTTTGACGTTGGAGTCCACGTTCTTT
[37 nt withheld, positions 13138-13174]
ACCCTATCTCGGTCTATTCTTTTGATTTATAAGGGATTTTGCCGATTTCGGCCTATTGGTTAAAAAATGA
GCTGATTTAACAAAAATTTAACGCGAATTTTAACAAAATATTAACGCTTACAATTTAGGTGGCACTTTTC
GGGGAAATGTGCGCGGAACCCCTATTTGTTTATTTTTCTAAATACATTCAAATATGTATCCGCTCATGAG
ACAATAACCCTGATAAATGCTTCAATAATATTGAAAAAGGAAGAGTATGAGTATTCAACATTTCCGTGTC
GCCCTTATTCCCTTTTTTGCGGCATTTTGCCTTCCTGTTTTTGCTCACCCAGAAACGCTGGTGAAAGTAA
AAGATGCTGAAGATCAGTTGGGTGCACGAGTGGGTTACATCGAACTGGATCTCAACAGCGGTAAGATCCT
TGAGAGTTTTCGCCCCGAAGAACGTTTTCCAATGATGAGCACTTTTAAAGTTCTGCTATGTGGCGCGGTA
TTATCCCGTATTGACGCCGGGCAAGAGCAACTCGGTCGCCGCATACACTATTCTCAGAATGACTTGGTTG
AGTACTCACCAGTCACAGAAAAGCATCTTACGGATGGCATGACAGTAAGAGAATTATGCAGTGCTGCCAT
AACCATGAGTGATAACACTGCGGCCAACTTACTTCTGACAACGATCGGAGGACCGAAGGAGCTAACCGCT
TTTTTGCACAACATGGGGGATCATGTAACTCGCCTTGATCGTTGGGAACCGGAGCTGAATGAAGCCATAC
CAAACGACGAGCGTGACACCACGATGCCTGTAGCAATGGCAACAACGTTGCGCAAACTATTAACTGGCGA
ACTACTTACTCTAGCTTCCCGGCAACAATTAATAGACTGGATGGAGGCGGATAAAGTTGCAGGACCACTT
CTGCGCTCGGCCCTTCCGGCTGGCTGGTTTATTGCTGATAAATCTGGAGCCGGTGAGCGTGGGTCTCGCG
GTATCATTGCAGCACTGGGGCCAGATGGTAAGCCCTCCCGTATCGTAGTTATCTACACGACGGGGAGTCA
GGCAACTATGGATGAACGAAATAGACAGATCGCTGAGATAGGTGCCTCACTGATTAAGCATTGGTAACTG
TCAGACCAAGTTTACTCATATATACTTTAGATTGATTTAAAACTTCATTTTTAATTTAAAAGGATCTAGG
TGAAGATCCTTTTTGATAATCTCATGACCAAAATCCCTTAACGTGAGTTTTCGTTCCACTGAGCGTCAGA
CCCCGTAGAAAAGATCAAAGGATCTTCTTGAGATCCTTTTTTTCTGCGCGTAATCTGCTGCTTGCAAACA
AAAAAACCACCGCTACCAGCGGTGGTTTGTTTGCCGGATCAAGAGCTACCAACTCTTTTTCCGAAGGTAA
CTGGCTTCAGCAGAGCGCAGATACCAAATACTGTTCTTCTAGTGTAGCCGTAGTTAGGCCACCACTTCAA
GAACTCTGTAGCACCGCCTACATACCTCGCTCTGCTAATCCTGTTACCAGTGGCTGCTGCCAGTGGCGAT
AAGTCGTGTCTTACCGGGTTGGACTCAAGACGATAGTTACCGGATAAGGCGCAGCGGTCGGGCTGAACGG
GGGGTTCGTGCACACAGCCCAGCTTGGAGCGAACGACCTACACCGAACTGAGATACCTACAGCGTGAGCT
ATGAGAAAGCGCCACGCTTCCCGAAGGGAGAAAGGCGGACAGGTATCCGGTAAGCGGCAGGGTCGGAACA
GGAGAGCGCACGAGGGAGCTTCCAGGGGGAAACGCCTGGTATCTTTATAGTCCTGTCGGGTTTCGCCACC
TCTGACTTGAGCGTCGATTTTTGTGATGCTCGTCAGGGGGGCGGAGCCTATGGAAAAACGCCAGCAACGC
GGCCTTTTTACGGTTCCTGGCCTTTTGCTGGCCTTTTGCTCACATGTTCTTTCCTGCGTTATCCCCTGAT
TCTGTGGATAACCGTATTACCGCCTTTGAGTGAGCTGATACCGCTCGCCGCAGCCGAACGACCGAGCGCA
GCGAGTCAGTGAGCGAGGAAGCGGAAGAGCGCCCAATACGCAAACCGCCTCTCCCCGCGCGTTGGCCGAT
TCATTAATGCAGCTGGCACGACAGGTTTCCCGACTGGAAAGCGGGCAGTGAGCGCAACGCAATTAATGTG
AGTTAGCTCACTCATTAGGCACCCCAGGCTTTACACTTTATGCTTCCGGCTCGTATGTTGTGTGGAATTG
TGAGCGGATAACAATTTCACACAGGAAACAGCTATGACCATGATTACGCCAAGCGCGCAATTAACCCTCA
CTAAAGGGAACAAAAGCTGGAGCTGCAAGC
