>Addgene plasmid #144199 | TFORF1891 | depositor partial sequence | sequence record 284712 | Insert
ACCGCCACCATGTCTGGCGGCGCCGCAGAGAAGCAGAGCAGCACTCCCGGTTCCCTGTTCCTCTCGCCGC
CGGCTCCTGCCCCCAAGAATGGCTCCAGCTCCGATTCCTCCGTGGGGGAGAAACTGGGAGCCGCGGCCGC
CGACGCTGTGACCGGCAGGACCGAGGAGTACAGGCGCCGCCGCCACACTATGGACAAGGACAGCCGTGGG
GCGGCCGCGACCACTACCACCACTGAGCACCGCTTCTTCCGCCGGAGCGTCATCTGTGACTCCAATGCCA
CTGCACTGGAGCTTCCCGGCCTTCCTCTTTCCCTGCCCCAGCCCAGCATCCCCGCGGCTGTCCCGCAGAG
TGCTCCACCGGAGCCCCACCGGGAAGAGACCGTGACCGCCACCGCCACTTCCCAGGTAGCCCAGCAGCCT
CCAGCCGCTGCCGCCCCTGGGGAACAGGCCGTCGCGGGCCCTGCCCCCTCGACTGTCCCCAGCAGTACCA
GCAAAGACCGCCCAGTGTCCCAGCCTAGCCTTGTGGGGAGCAAAGAGGAGCCGCCGCCGGCGAGAAGTGG
CAGCGGCGGCGGCAGCGCCAAGGAGCCACAGGAGGAACGGAGCCAGCAGCAGGATGATATCGAAGAGCTG
GAGACCAAGGCCGTGGGAATGTCTAACGATGGCCGCTTTCTCAAGTTTGACATCGAAATCGGCAGAGGCT
CCTTTAAGACGGTCTACAAAGGTCTGGACACTGAAACCACCGTGGAAGTCGCCTGGTGTGAACTGCAGGA
TCGAAAATTAACAAAGTCTGAGAGGCAGAGATTTAAAGAAGAAGCTGAAATGTTAAAAGGTCTTCAGCAT
CCCAATATTGTTAGATTTTATGATTCCTGGGAATCCACAGTAAAAGGAAAGAAGTGCATTGTTTTGGTGA
CTGAACTTATGACGTCTGGAACACTTAAAACGTATCTGAAAAGGTTTAAAGTGATGAAGATCAAAGTTCT
AAGAAGCTGGTGCCGTCAGATCCTTAAAGGTCTTCAGTTTCTTCATACTCGAACTCCACCTATCATTCAC
CGCGATCTTAAATGTGACAACATCTTTATCACCGGCCCTACTGGCTCAGTCAAGATTGGAGACCTCGGTC
TGGCAACCCTGAAGCGGGCTTCTTTTGCCAAGAGTGTGATAGGTACCCCAGAGTTCATGGCCCCTGAGAT
GTATGAGGAGAAATATGATGAATCCGTTGACGTTTATGCTTTTGGGATGTGCATGCTTGAGATGGCTACA
TCTGAATATCCTTACTCGGAGTGCCAAAATGCTGCACAGATCTACCGTCGCGTGACCAGTGGGGTGAAGC
CAGCCAGTTTTGACAAAGTAGCAATTCCTGAAGTGAAGGAAATTATTGAAGGATGCATACGACAAAACAA
AGATGAAAGATATTCCATCAAAGACCTTTTGAACCATGCCTTCTTCCAAGAGGAAACAGGAGTACGGGTA
GAATTAGCAGAAGAAGATGATGGAGAAAAAATAGCCATAAAATTATGGCTACGTATTGAAGATATTAAGA
AATTAAAGGGAAAATACAAAGATAATGAAGCTATTGAGTTTTCTTTTGATTTAGAGAGAGATGTCCCAGA
AGATGTTGCACAAGAAATGGTAGAGTCTGGGTATGTCTGTGAAGGTGATCACAAGACCATGGCTAAAGCT
ATCAAAGACAGAGTATCATTAATTAAGAGGAAACGAGAGCAGCGGCAGTTGGTACGGGAGGAGCAAGAAA
AAAAAAAGCAGGAAGAGAGCAGTCTCAAACAGCAGGTAGAACAATCCAGTGCTTCCCAGACAGGAATCAA
GCAGCTCCCTTCTGCTAGCACCGGCATACCTACTGCTTCTACCACTTCAGCTTCAGTTTCTACACAAGTA
GAACCTGAAGAACCTGAGGCAGATCAACATCAACAACTACAGTACCAGCAACCCAGTATATCTGTGTTAT
CTGATGGGACGGTTGACAGTGGTCAGGGATCCTCTGTCTTCACAGAATCTCGAGTGAGCAGCCAACAGAC
AGTTTCATATGGTTCCCAACATGAACAGGCACATTCTACAGGCACAGTCCCAGGGCATATACCTTCTACT
GTCCAAGCACAGTCTCAGCCCCATGGGGTATATCCACCCTCAAGTGTGGCACAGGGGCAGAGCCAGGGTC
AGCCATCCTCAAGTAGCTTAACAGGGGTTTCATCTTCCCAACCCATACAACATCCTCAGCAGCAGCAGGG
AATACAGCAGACAGCCCCTCCTCAACAGACAGTGCAGTATTCACTTTCACAGACATCAACCTCCAGTGAG
GCCACTACTGCACAGCCAGTGAGTCAGCCTCAAGCTCCACAAGTCTTGCCTCAAGTATCAGCTGGAAAAC
AGCTTCCAGTTTCCCAGCCAGTACCAACTATCCAAGGCGAACCTCAGATCCCAGTTGCGACACAACCCTC
GGTTGTTCCAGTCCACTCTGGTGCTCATTTCCTTCCAGTGGGACAGCCGCTCCCTACTCCCTTGCTCCCT
CAGTACCCTGTCTCTCAGATTCCCATATCAACTCCTCATGTGTCTACGGCTCAGACAGGTTTCTCATCCC
TTCCCATCACAATGGCAGCTGGCATTACTCAGCCTCTGCTCACGTTGGCTTCATCTGCTACAACAGCTGC
GATCCCGGGGGTATCAACTGTGGTTCCTAGTCAGCTTCCAACCCTTCTGCAGCCTGTGACTCAGCTGCCA
AGTCAGGTTCACCCACAGCTCCTACAACCAGCAGTTCAGTCCATGGGAATACCAGCTAACCTTGGACAAG
CTGCTGAGGTTCCACTTTCCTCTGGAGATGTTCTGTACCAGGGCTTCCCACCTCGACTGCCACCACAGTA
CCCAGGAGATTCAAATATTGCTCCCTCTTCCAACGTGGCTTCTGTTTGCATCCATTCTACAGTCCTATCC
CCTCCCATGCCGACAGAAGTACTGGCTACACCTGGGTACTTTCCCACAGTGGTGCAGCCTTATGTGGAAT
CAAATCTTTTAGTTCCTATGGGTGGTGTAGGAGGACAGGTTCAAGTGTCCCAGCCAGGAGGGAGTTTAGC
ACAAGCCCCCACTACATCCTCCCAGCAAGCAGTTTTGGAGAGTACTCAGGGAGTCTCTCAGGTTGCTCCT
GCAGAGCCAGTTGCAGTAGCACAGACCCAAGCTACCCAGCCGACCACTTTGGCTTCCTCTGTAGACAGTG
CACATTCAGATGTTGCTTCAGGTATGAGTGATGGCAATGAGAACGTCCCATCTTCCAGTGGAAGGCATGA
AGGAAGAACTACAAAACGGCATTACCGAAAATCTGTAAGGAGTCGCTCTCGACATGAAAAAACTTCACGC
CCAAAATTAAGAATTTTGAATGTTTCAAATAAAGGAGACCGAGTAGTAGAATGTCAATTAGAGACTCATA
ATAGGAAAATGGTTACATTCAAATTTGACCTAGATGGTGACAACCCCGAGGAGATAGCAACAATTATGGT
GAACAATGACTTTATTCTAGCAATAGAGAGAGAGTCGTTTGTGGATCAAGTGCGAGAAATTATTGAAAAA
GCTGATGAAATGCTCAGTGAGGATGTCAGTGTGGAACCAGAGGGTGATCAGGGATTGGAGAGTCTACAAG
GAAAGGATGACTATGGCTTTTCAGGTTCTCAGAAATTGGAAGGAGAGTTCAAACAACCAATTCCTGCGTC
TTCCATGCCACAGCAAATAGGCATTCCTACCAGTTCTTTAACTCAAGTTGTTCATTCTGCGGGAAGGCGG
TTTATAGTGAGTCCTGTGCCAGAAAGCCGATTACGAGAATCAAAAGTTTTCCCCAGTGAAATAACAGATA
CAGTTGCTGCCTCTACAGCTCAGAGCCCTGGAATGAACTTGTCTCACTCTGCATCATCCCTTAGTCTACA
ACAGGCCTTTTCTGAACTTAGACGTGCCCAAATGACAGAAGGACCCAACACAGCACCTCCAAACTTTAGT
CATACAGGACCAACATTTCCAGTAGTACCTCCTTTCTTAAGTAGCATTGCTGGAGTCCCAACCACAGCAG
CAGCCACAGCACCAGTCCCTGCAACAAGCAGCCCTCCTAATGACATTTCCACATCAGTAATTCAGTCTGA
GGTTACAGTGCCCACTGAAGAGGGGATTGCTGGAGTTGCCACCAGCACAGGTGTGGTAACTTCAGGTGGT
CTCCCCATACCACCTGTGTCTGAATCACCAGTACTTTCCAGCGTAGTTTCAAGTATCACAATACCTGCAG
TTGTCTCAATATCTACTACATCCCCGTCACTTCAAGTCCCCACATCCACATCTGAGATCGTTGTTTCTAG
TACAGCACTGTATCCTTCAGTAACAGTTTCAGCAACTTCAGCCTCTGCAGGGGGCAGTACTGCTACCCCA
GGTCCTAAGCCTCCAGCTGTAGTATCTCAGCAGGCAGCAGGCAGCACTACTGTGGGAGCCACATTAACAT
CAGTTTCTACCACCACTTCATTCCCAAGCACAGCTTCACAGCTGTGCATTCAGCTTAGCAGCAGTACTTC
TACTCCTACTTTAGCTGAAACCGTGGTAGTTAGCGCACACTCACTAGATAAGACATCTCATAGCAGTACA
ACTGGATTGGCTTTCTCCCTCTCTGCACCATCTTCCTCTTCCTCTCCTGGAGCAGGAGTGTCTAGTTATA
TTTCTCAGCCTGGTGGGCTGCATCCTTTGGTCATTCCATCAGTGATAGCTTCTACTCCTATTCTTCCCCA
AGCAGCAGGACCTACTTCTACACCTTTATTACCCCAAGTACCTAGTATCCCACCCTTGGTACAGCCTGTT
GCCAATGTGCCTGCTGTACAGCAGACACTAATTCATAGTCAGCCTCAACCAGCTTTGCTTCCCAACCAGC
CCCATACTCATTGTCCTGAAGTAGATTCTGATACACAACCCAAAGCTCCTGGAATTGATGACATAAAGAC
TCTAGAAGAAAAGCTGCGGTCTCTGTTCAGTGAACACAGCTCATCTGGAGCTCAGCATGCCTCTGTCTCA
CTGGAGACCTCACTAGTCATAGAGAGCACTGTCACACCAGGCATCCCAACTACTGCTGTTGCACCAAGCA
AACTCCTGACTTCTACCACAAGTACTTGCTTACCACCAACCAATTTACCACTAGGAACAGTTGCTTTGCC
AGTTACACCAGTGGTCACACCTGGGCAAGTTTCTACCCCAGTCAGCACTACTACATCAGGAGTGAAACCT
GGAACTGCTCCCTCCAAGCCACCTCTAACTAAGGCTCCGGTGCTGCCAGTGGGTACTGAACTTCCAGCAG
GTACTCTACCCAGCGAGCAGCTGCCACCTTTTCCAGGACCTTCTCTAACCCAGTCCCAGCAACCTCTAGA
GGATCTTGATGCTCAATTGAGAAGAACACTTAGTCCAGAGATGATCACAGTGACTTCTGCGGTTGGTCCT
GTGTCCATGGCGGCTCCAACAGCAATCACAGAAGCAGGAACACAGCCTCAGAAGGGTGTTTCTCAAGTCA
AAGAAGGCCCTGTCCTAGCAACTAGTTCAGGAGCTGGTGTTTTTAAGATGGGACGATTTCAGGTTTCTGT
TGCAGCAGACGGTGCCCAGAAAGAGGGTAAAAATAAGTCAGAAGATGCAAAGTCTGTTCATTTTGAATCC
AGCACCTCAGAGTCCTCAGTGCTATCAAGTAGTAGTCCAGAGAGTACCTTGGTGAAACCAGAGCCGAATG
GCATAACCATCCCTGGTATCTCTTCAGATGTGCCAGAGAGTGCCCACAAAACTACTGCCTCAGAGGCAAA
GTCAGACACTGGGCAGCCTACCAAGGTTGGACGTTTTCAGGTGACAACTACAGCAAACAAAGTGGGTCGT
TTCTCTGTATCAAAAACTGAGGACAAGATCACTGACACAAAGAAAGAAGGACCAGTGGCATCTCCTCCTT
TTATGGATTTGGAACAAGCTGTTCTTCCTGCTGTGATACCAAAGAAAGAGAAGCCTGAACTGTCAGAGCC
TTCACATCTAAATGGGCCGTCTTCTGACCCGGAGGCCGCTTTTTTAAGTAGGGATGTGGATGATGGTTCC
GGTAGTCCACACTCGCCCCATCAGCTGAGCTCAAAGAGCCTTCCTAGCCAGAATCTAAGTCAAAGCCTTA
GTAATTCATTTAACTCCTCTTACATGAGTAGCGACAATGAGTCAGATATCGAAGATGAAGACTTAAAGTT
AGAGCTGCGACGACTACGAGATAAACATCTCAAAGAGATTCAGGACCTGCAGAGTCGCCAGAAGCATGAA
ATTGAATCTTTGTATACCAAACTGGGCAAGGTGCCCCCTGCTGTTATTATTCCCCCAGCTGCTCCCCTTT
CAGGGAGAAGACGACGACCCACTAAAAGCAAAGGCAGCAAATCTAGTCGAAGCAGTTCCTTGGGGAATAA
AAGCCCCCAGCTTTCAGGTAACCTGTCTGGTCAGAGTGCAGCTTCAGTCTTGCACCCCCAGCAGACCCTC
CACCCTCCTGGCAACATCCCAGAGTCCGGGCAGAATCAGCTGTTACAGCCCCTTAAGCCATCTCCCTCCA
GTGACAACCTCTATTCAGCCTTCACCAGTGATGGTGCCATTTCAGTACCAAGCCTTTCTGCTCCAGGTCA
AGGAACCAGCAGCACAAACACTGTTGGGGCAACAGTGAACAGCCAAGCCGCCCAAGCTCAGCCTCCTGCC
ATGACGTCCAGCAGGAAGGGCACATTCACAGATGACTTGCACAAGTTGGTAGACAATTGGGCCCGAGATG
CCATGAATCTCTCAGGCAGGAGAGGAAGCAAAGGGCACATGAATTACGAGGGCCCTGGAATGGCAAGGAA
GTTCTCTGCACCTGGGCAACTGTGCATCTCCATGACCTCGAACCTGGGTGGCTCTGCCCCCATCTCTGCA
GCATCAGCTACCTCTCTAGGTCACTTCACCAAGTCTATGTGCCCCCCACAGCAGTATGGCTTTCCAGCTA
CCCCATTTGGCGCTCAATGGAGTGGGACGGGTGGCCCAGCACCACAGCCACTTGGCCAGTTCCAACCTGT
GGGAACTGCCTCCTTGCAGAATTTCAACATCAGCAATTTGCAGAAATCCATCAGCAACCCCCCAGGCTCC
AACCTGCGGACCACTTAGTAATGAACTAGTCCGTAACTTGAAAGTATTTCGATTTCTTGGCTTTATATAT
CTTGTGGAAAGGACGAACCAACGAGAAAGAGTTGCTGCTT
