>Addgene plasmid #144199 | TFORF1891 | depositor partial sequence | sequence record 284713 | Barcode
ACCAACGAGAAAGAGTTGCTGCTT
